Addgene plasmid #105559: LEP-shTAF12.364
Purpose: retrovirally express of TAF12 shRNA with puro resistance and GFP marker
Depositing lab: Christopher Vakoc. Depositing organization: Cold Spring Harbor Laboratory. Publication: A TFIID-SAGA Perturbation that Targets MYB and Suppresses Acute Myeloid Leukemia. Xu Y, Milazzo JP, Somerville TDD, Tarumoto Y, Huang YH, Ostrander EL, Wilkinson JE, Challen GA, Vakoc CR. Cancer Cell. 2018 Jan 8;33(1):13-28.e8. doi: 10.1016/j.ccell.2017.12.002. PubMed 29316427.
Backbone
  Vector backbone: LEP (MSCV-LTR-mirE-shRNA-PGK-puro-IRES-GFP)
  Vector type: Mammalian Expression, Retroviral, RNAi
  Selectable markers: Puromycin
Growth in bacteria
  Bacterial resistance: Ampicillin, 100 μg/mL
  Growth temperature: 37°C
  Growth strain: NEB Stable
  Copy number: Unknown
Gene/Insert
  Gene/Insert name: TAF12 shRNA
  gRNA/shRNA sequence: TGCTGTTGACAGTGAGCGACAGGTATTGACCAAGAAGAAATAGTGAAGCCACAGATGTATTTCTTCTTGGTCAATACCTGGTGCCTACTGCCTCGGA
  Species: M. musculus (mouse)
  Promoter: MSCV-LTR
  Cloning method: Restriction Enzyme; 5′ cloning site XhoI (unknown if destroyed); 3′ cloning site EcoRI (unknown if destroyed)
  Sequencing primers: 5′ TGT TTG AAT GAG GCT TCA GTA C
Terms and licenses: Academic/Nonprofit Terms; Industry Terms: Not Available to Industry
How to cite: LEP-shTAF12.364 was a gift from Christopher Vakoc (Addgene plasmid # 105559 ; http://n2t.net/addgene:105559 ; RRID:Addgene_105559)
