[The description below was written by a language model from this plasmid's Addgene catalogue record and pLannotate feature annotations shown in this document.]
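Description:
LEP-shTAF12.364 is a 7,988 nt MSCV-based gammaretroviral RNAi vector built on the LEP backbone (MSCV-LTR–mirE-shRNA–PGK-puro-IRES-GFP) and designed to knock down mouse TAF12 in mammalian cells. In bacteria it is maintained through a high-copy ColE1/pUC-type origin and an ampicillin resistance gene (β-lactamase with its own promoter). The remaining bacterial annotations (lac promoter/operator and fragments of lacI, rop, bom, lacZα and TcR) are backbone remnants with no evident role in the design.

The proviral region is bounded by murine embryonic stem cell virus 5′ and 3′ LTRs and contains the Ψ packaging signal plus a truncated gag segment lacking its start codon, which together allow the transcript to be packaged into retroviral particles when the viral proteins are supplied in trans by packaging cells. The 5′ LTR serves as the promoter for the shRNA, which was cloned between XhoI and EcoRI sites into a microRNA-type (mirE) scaffold. The feature table annotates only the 3′ miR-30a flanking sequence, not the hairpin or the 5′ flank. Embedding the shRNA in a miR-30-derived context lets a Pol II transcript be processed by the endogenous microRNA machinery into the mature guide.

Downstream, a mouse PGK promoter drives a bicistronic cassette in which puromycin N-acetyltransferase is followed by an EMCV IRES and EGFP, so transduced cells can be both selected with puromycin and tracked or sorted by fluorescence. The associated publication concerns perturbation of TFIID–SAGA components in acute myeloid leukemia, consistent with use of this construct for stable TAF12 depletion in mouse cells.
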