Features (pLannotate 1.2.2; 22 found; start..end, strand, type, name):
    579..920     +  misc_feature   MESV Ψ: packaging signal of murine embryonic stem cell virus
    987..1403    +  CDS            gag (truncated): truncated Moloney murine leukemia virus (MMLV) gag gene lacking the start codon
   1634..1760    +  ncRNA          3' miR-30a: sequence downstream of the 71-nt precursor of the human miR-30a microRNA (Zeng et al., 2002) miRNA
   1790..2298    +  promoter       PGK promoter: mouse phosphoglycerate kinase 1 promoter
   2319..2918    +  CDS            PuroR: puromycin N-acetyltransferase; pac from Streptomyces alboniger; confers resistance to puromycin
   3084..3546    +  misc_feature   IRES: internal ribosome entry site (IRES) of the encephalomyocarditis virus (EMCV)
   3560..4279    +  CDS            EGFP: the original enhanced GFP (Yang et al., 1996) mammalian codon-optimized
   4296..4322    +  misc_feature   MCS (fragment): pBluescript multiple cloning site
   4381..4895    +  LTR            3' LTR: 3' long terminal repeat from murine embryonic stem cell virus
   5057..5073    -  protein_bind   lac operator: The lac repressor binds to the lac operator to inhibit transcription in E. coli. This inhibition can be relieved by adding lactose or isopropyl-β-D-thiogalactopyranoside (IPTG). lac repressor encoded by lacI
   5081..5111    -  promoter       lac promoter: promoter for the E. coli lac operon
   5126..5147    -  protein_bind   CAP binding site: CAP binding activates transcription in the presence of cAMP. E. coli catabolite activator protein
   5160..5252    -  CDS            lacI (fragment): lac repressor; lacI; The lac repressor binds to the lac operator to inhibit transcription in E. coli. This inhibition can be relieved by adding lactose or isopropyl-β-D-thiogalactopyranoside (IPTG).
   5435..6023    -  rep_origin     ori: high-copy-number ColE1/pMB1/pBR322/pUC origin of replication
   6194..7054    -  CDS            AmpR: β-lactamase; bla; confers resistance to ampicillin, carbenicillin, and related antibiotics
   7055..7159    -  promoter       AmpR promoter: bla
   7254..7289    +  CDS            rop (fragment): Rop protein, which maintains plasmids at low copy number; rop
   7391..7490    +  misc_feature   bom (fragment): basis of mobility region from pBR322
   7496..7645    -  CDS            lacZα (fragment): LacZα fragment of β-galactosidase; lacZ fragment
   7645..7846    -  CDS            TcR (fragment): tetracycline efflux protein; tet; confers resistance to tetracycline
   7847..7945    +  CDS            env (fragment): murine leukemia virus gPr80 envelope polyprotein precursor; env; proteolytically cleaved into gp70SU and p15TM subunits
   7987..515     +  LTR            5' LTR (across the origin): 5' long terminal repeat from murine embryonic stem cell virus
>Addgene plasmid #105559 | LEP-shTAF12.364 | addgene full sequence | sequence record 203605 | Addgene NGS Result
TGAAAGACCCCACCTGTAGGTTTGGCAAGCTAGCTTAAGTAACGCCATTTTGCAAGGCATGGAAAATACA
TAACTGAGAATAGAGAAGTTCAGATCAAGGTTAGGAACAGAGAGACAGCAGAATATGGGCCAAACAGGAT
ATCTGTGGTAAGCAGTTCCTGCCCCGGCTCAGGGCCAAGAACAGATGGTCCCCAGATGCGGTCCCGCCCT
CAGCAGTTTCTAGAGAACCATCAGATGTTTCCAGGGTGCCCCAAGGACCTGAAATGACCCTGTGCCTTAT
TTGAACTAACCAATCAGTTCGCTTCTCGCTTCTGTTCGCGCGCTTCTGCTCCCCGAGCTCAATAAAAGAG
CCCACAACCCCTCACTCGGCGCGCCAGTCCTCCGATAGACTGCGTCGCCCGGGTACCCGTATTCCCAATA
AAGCCTCTTGCTGTTTGCATCCGAATCGTGGACTCGCTGATCCTTGGGAGGGTCTCCTCAGATTGATTGA
CTGCCCACCTCGGGGGTCTTTCATTTGGAGGTTCCACCGAGATTTGGAGACCCCTGCCCAGGGACCACCG
ACCCCCCCGCCGGGAGGTAAGCTGGCCAGCGGTCGTTTCGTGTCTGTCTCTGTCTTTGTGCGTGTTTGTG
CCGGCATCTAATGTTTGCGCCTGCGTCTGTACTAGTTAGCTAACTAGCTCTGTATCTGGCGGACCCGTGG
TGGAACTGACGAGTTCTGAACACCCGGCCGCAACCCTGGGAGACGTCCCAGGGACTTTGGGGGCCGTTTT
TGTGGCCCGACCTGAGGAAGGGAGTCGATGTGGAATCCGACCCCGTCAGGATATGTGGTTCTGGTAGGAG
ACGAGAACCTAAAACAGTTCCCGCCTCCGTCTGAATTTTTGCTTTCGGTTTGGAACCGAAGCCGCGCGTC
TTGTCTGCTGCAGCGCTGCAGCATCGTTCTGTGTTGTCTCTGTCTGACTGTGTTTCTGTATTTGTCTGAA
AATTAGGGCCAGACTGTTACCACTCCCTTAAGTTTGACCTTAGGTCACTGGAAAGATGTCGAGCGGATCG
CTCACAACCAGTCGGTAGATGTCAAGAAGAGACGTTGGGTTACCTTCTGCTCTGCAGAATGGCCAACCTT
TAACGTCGGATGGCCGCGAGACGGCACCTTTAACCGAGACCTCATCACCCAGGTTAAGATCAAGGTCTTT
TCACCTGGCCCGCATGGACACCCAGACCAGGTCCCCTACATCGTGACCTGGGAAGCCTTGGCTTTTGACC
CCCCTCCCTGGGTCAAGCCCTTTGTACACCCTAAGCCTCCGCCTCCTCTTCCTCCATCCGCCCCGTCTCT
CCCCCTTGAACCTCCTCGTTCGACCCCGCCTCGATCCTCCCTTTATCCAGCCCTCACTCCTTCTCTAGGC
GCCGGAATTAGATCTCTCGACTAGGGATAACAGGGTAATTGTTTGAATGAGGCTTCAGTACTTTACAGAA
TCGTTGCCTGCACATCTTGGAAACACTTGCTGGGATTACTTCGACTTCTTAACCCAACAGAAGGCTCGAG
AAGGTATATTGCTGTTGACAGTGAGCGACAGGTATTGACCAAGAAGAAATAGTGAAGCCACAGATGTATT
TCTTCTTGGTCAATACCTGGTGCCTACTGCCTCGGACTTCAAGGGGCTAGAATTCGAGCAATTATCTTGT
TTACTAAAACTGAATACCTTGCTATCTCTTTGATACATTTTTACAAAGCTGAATTAAAATGGTATAAATT
AAATCACTTTTTTCAATTGACGCGTGATCTAATTCTACCGGGTAGGGGAGGCGCTTTTCCCAAGGCAGTC
TGGAGCATGCGCTTTAGCAGCCCCGCTGGGCACTTGGCGCTACACAAGTGGCCTCTGGCCTCGCACACAT
TCCACATCCACCGGTAGGCGCCAACCGGCTCCGTTCTTTGGTGGCCCCTTCGCGCCACCTTCTACTCCTC
CCCTAGTCAGGAAGTTCCCCCCCGCCCCGCAGCTCGCGTCGTGCAGGACGTGACAAATGGAAGTAGCACG
TCTCACTAGTCTCGTGCAGATGGACAGCACCGCTGAGCAATGGAAGCGGGTAGGCCTTTGGGGCAGCGGC
CAATAGCAGCTTTGCTCCTTCGCTTTCTGGGCTCAGAGGCTGGGAAGGGGTGGGTCCGGGGGGTCCGGGG
GCGGGCTCAGGGGCGGGCTCAGGGGCGGGGCGGGCGCCCGAAGGTCCTCCGGAGGCCCGGCATTCTGCAC
GCTTCAAAAGCGCACGTCTGCCGCGCTGTTCTCCTCTTCCTCATCTCCGGGCCTTTCGACCTGCAGCCCA
AGCTTACCATGACCGAGTACAAGCCCACGGTGCGCCTCGCCACCCGCGACGACGTCCCCAGGGCCGTACG
CACCCTCGCCGCCGCGTTCGCCGACTACCCCGCCACGCGCCACACCGTCGATCCGGACCGCCACATCGAG
CGGGTCACCGAGCTGCAAGAACTCTTCCTCACGCGCGTCGGGCTCGACATCGGCAAGGTGTGGGTCGCGG
ACGACGGCGCCGCGGTGGCGGTCTGGACCACGCCGGAGAGCGTCGAAGCGGGGGCGGTGTTCGCCGAGAT
CGGCCCGCGCATGGCCGAGTTGAGCGGTTCCCGGCTGGCCGCGCAGCAACAGATGGAAGGCCTCCTGGCG
CCGCACCGGCCCAAGGAGCCCGCGTGGTTCCTGGCCACCGTCGGCGTCTCGCCCGACCACCAGGGCAAGG
GTCTGGGCAGCGCCGTCGTGCTCCCCGGAGTGGAGGCGGCCGAGCGCGCCGGGGTGCCCGCCTTCCTGGA
GACCTCCGCGCCCCGCAACCTCCCCTTCTACGAGCGGCTCGGCTTCACCGTCACCGCCGACGTCGAGGTG
CCCGAAGGACCGCGCACCTGGTGCATGACCCGCAAGCCCGGTGCCTGACGCCCGCCCCACGACCCGCAGC
GCCCGACCGAAAGGAGCGCACGACCCCATGCATCCAATTCCGCCCCCCCCCCCTAACGTTACTGGCCGAA
GCCGCTTGGAATAAGGCCGGTGTGCGTTTGTCTATATGTTATTTTCCACCATATTGCCGTCTTTTGGCAA
TGTGAGGGCCCGGAAACCTGGCCCTGTCTTCTTGACGAGCATTCCTAGGGGTCTTTCCCCTCTCGCCAAA
GGAATGCAAGGTCTGTTGAATGTCGTGAAGGAAGCAGTTCCTCTGGAAGCTTCTTGAAGACAAACAACGT
CTGTAGCGACCCTTTGCAGGCAGCGGAACCCCCCACCTGGCGACAGGTGCCTCTGCGGCCAAAAGCCACG
TGTATAAGATACACCTGCAAAGGCGGCACAACCCCAGTGCCACGTTGTGAGTTGGATAGTTGTGGAAAGA
GTCAAATGGCTCTCCTCAAGCGTATTCAACAAGGGGCTGAAGGATGCCCAGAAGGTACCCCATTGTATGG
GATCTGATCTGGGGCCTCGGTGCACATGCTTTACATGTGTTTAGTCGAGGTTAAAAAAACGTCTAGGCCC
CCCGAACCACGGGGACGTGGTTTTCCTTTGAAAAACACGATGATAATATGGCCACAACCATGGTGAGCAA
GGGCGAGGAGCTGTTCACCGGGGTGGTGCCCATCCTGGTCGAGCTGGACGGCGACGTAAACGGCCACAAG
TTCAGCGTGTCTGGCGAGGGCGAGGGCGATGCCACCTACGGCAAGCTGACCCTGAAGTTCATCTGCACCA
CCGGCAAGCTGCCCGTGCCCTGGCCCACCCTCGTGACCACCCTGACCTACGGCGTGCAGTGCTTCAGCCG
CTACCCCGACCACATGAAGCAGCACGACTTCTTCAAGTCCGCCATGCCCGAAGGCTACGTCCAGGAGCGC
ACCATCTTCTTCAAGGACGACGGCAACTACAAGACCCGCGCCGAGGTGAAGTTCGAGGGCGACACCCTGG
TGAACCGCATCGAGCTGAAGGGCATCGACTTCAAGGAGGACGGCAACATCCTGGGGCACAAGCTGGAGTA
CAACTACAACAGCCACAACGTCTATATCATGGCCGACAAGCAGAAGAACGGCATCAAGGCGAACTTCAAG
ATCCGCCACAACATCGAGGACGGCAGCGTGCAGCTCGCCGACCACTACCAGCAGAACACCCCCATCGGCG
ACGGCCCCGTGCTGCTGCCCGACAACCACTACCTGAGCACCCAGTCCGCCCTGAGCAAAGACCCCAACGA
GAAGCGCGATCACATGGTCCTGCTGGAGTTCGTGACCGCCGCCGGGATCACTCTCGGCATGGACGAGCTG
TACAAGTAATGAATTAATTAAGAATTATCAAGCTTATCGATACCGTCGACCTGCAGCCAAGCTTATCGAT
AAAATAAAAGATTTTATTTAGTCTCCAGAAAAAGGGGGGAATGAAAGACCCCACCTGTAGGTTTGGCAAG
CTAGCTTAAGTAACGCCATTTTGCAAGGCATGGAAAATACATAACTGAGAATAGAGAAGTTCAGATCAAG
GTTAGGAACAGAGAGACAGCAGAATATGGGCCAAACAGGATATCTGTGGTAAGCAGTTCCTGCCCCGGCT
CAGGGCCAAGAACAGATGGTCCCCAGATGCGGTCCCGCCCTCAGCAGTTTCTAGAGAACCATCAGATGTT
TCCAGGGTGCCCCAAGGACCTGAAATGACCCTGTGCCTTATTTGAACTAACCAATCAGTTCGCTTCTCGC
TTCTGTTCGCGCGCTTCTGCTCCCCGAGCTCAATAAAAGAGCCCACAACCCCTCACTCGGCGCGCCAGTC
CTCCGATAGACTGCGTCGCCCGGGTACCCGTGTATCCAATAAACCCTCTTGCAGTTGCATCCGACTTGTG
GTCTCGCTGTTCCTTGGGAGGGTCTCCTCTGAGTGATTGACTACCCGTCAGCGGGGGTCTTTCATGGGTA
ACAGTTTCTTGAAGTTGGAGAACAACATTCTGAGGGTAGGAGTCGAATATTAAGTAATCCTGACTCAATT
AGCCACTGTTTTGAATCCACATACTCCAATACTCCTGAAATAGTTCATTATGGACAGCGCAGAAAGAGCT
GGGGAGAATTGTGAAATTGTTATCCGCTCACAATTCCACACAACATACGAGCCGGAAGCATAAAGTGTAA
AGCCTGGGGTGCCTAATGAGTGAGCTAACTCACATTAATTGCGTTGCGCTCACTGCCCGCTTTCCAGTCG
GGAAACCTGTCGTGCCAGCTGCATTAATGAATCGGCCAACGCGCGGGGAGAGGCGGTTTGCGTATTGGGC
GCTCTTCCGCTTCCTCGCTCACTGACTCGCTGCGCTCGGTCGTTCGGCTGCGGCGAGCGGTATCAGCTCA
CTCAAAGGCGGTAATACGGTTATCCACAGAATCAGGGGATAACGCAGGAAAGAACATGTGAGCAAAAGGC
CAGCAAAAGGCCAGGAACCGTAAAAAGGCCGCGTTGCTGGCGTTTTTCCATAGGCTCCGCCCCCCTGACG
AGCATCACAAAAATCGACGCTCAAGTCAGAGGTGGCGAAACCCGACAGGACTATAAAGATACCAGGCGTT
TCCCCCTGGAAGCTCCCTCGTGCGCTCTCCTGTTCCGACCCTGCCGCTTACCGGATACCTGTCCGCCTTT
CTCCCTTCGGGAAGCGTGGCGCTTTCTCATAGCTCACGCTGTAGGTATCTCAGTTCGGTGTAGGTCGTTC
GCTCCAAGCTGGGCTGTGTGCACGAACCCCCCGTTCAGCCCGACCGCTGCGCCTTATCCGGTAACTATCG
TCTTGAGTCCAACCCGGTAAGACACGACTTATCGCCACTGGCAGCAGCCACTGGTAACAGGATTAGCAGA
GCGAGGTATGTAGGCGGTGCTACAGAGTTCTTGAAGTGGTGGCCTAACTACGGCTACACTAGAAGAACAG
TATTTGGTATCTGCGCTCTGCTGAAGCCAGTTACCTTCGGAAAAAGAGTTGGTAGCTCTTGATCCGGCAA
ACAAACCACCGCTGGTAGCGGTGGTTTTTTTGTTTGCAAGCAGCAGATTACGCGCAGAAAAAAAGGATCT
CAAGAAGATCCTTTGATCTTTTCTACGGGGTCTGACGCTCAGTGGAACGAAAACTCACGTTAAGGGATTT
TGGTCATGAGATTATCAAAAAGGATCTTCACCTAGATCCTTTTAAATTAAAAATGAAGTTTTAAATCAAT
CTAAAGTATATATGAGTAAACTTGGTCTGACAGTTACCAATGCTTAATCAGTGAGGCACCTATCTCAGCG
ATCTGTCTATTTCGTTCATCCATAGTTGCCTGACTCCCCGTCGTGTAGATAACTACGATACGGGAGGGCT
TACCATCTGGCCCCAGTGCTGCAATGATACCGCGAGACCCACGCTCACCGGCTCCAGATTTATCAGCAAT
AAACCAGCCAGCCGGAAGGGCCGAGCGCAGAAGTGGTCCTGCAACTTTATCCGCCTCCATCCAGTCTATT
AATTGTTGCCGGGAAGCTAGAGTAAGTAGTTCGCCAGTTAATAGTTTGCGCAACGTTGTTGCCATTGCTA
CAGGCATCGTGGTGTCACGCTCGTCGTTTGGTATGGCTTCATTCAGCTCCGGTTCCCAACGATCAAGGCG
AGTTACATGATCCCCCATGTTGTGCAAAAAAGCGGTTAGCTCCTTCGGTCCTCCGATCGTTGTCAGAAGT
AAGTTGGCCGCAGTGTTATCACTCATGGTTATGGCAGCACTGCATAATTCTCTTACTGTCATGCCATCCG
TAAGATGCTTTTCTGTGACTGGTGAGTACTCAACCAAGTCATTCTGAGAATAGTGTATGCGGCGACCGAG
TTGCTCTTGCCCGGCGTCAATACGGGATAATACCGCGCCACATAGCAGAACTTTAAAAGTGCTCATCATT
GGAAAACGTTCTTCGGGGCGAAAACTCTCAAGGATCTTACCGCTGTTGAGATCCAGTTCGATGTAACCCA
CTCGTGCACCCAACTGATCTTCAGCATCTTTTACTTTCACCAGCGTTTCTGGGTGAGCAAAAACAGGAAG
GCAAAATGCCGCAAAAAAGGGAATAAGGGCGACACGGAAATGTTGAATACTCATACTCTTCCTTTTTCAA
TATTATTGAAGCATTTATCAGGGTTATTGTCTCATGAGCGGATACATATTTGAATGTATTTAGAAAAATA
AACAAATAGGGGTTCCGCGCACATTTCCCCGAAAAGTGCCACCTGACGTCTAAGAAACCATTATTATCAT
GACATTAACCTATAAAAATAGGCGTATCACGAGGCCCTTTCGTCTCGCGCGTTTCGGTGATGACGGTGAA
AACCTCTGACACATGCAGCTCCCGGAGACGGTCACAGCTTGTCTGTAAGCGGATGCCGGGAGCAGACAAG
CCCGTCAGGGCGCGTCAGCGGGTGTTGGCGGGTGTCGGGGCTGGCTTAACTATGCGGCATCAGAGCAGAT
TGTACTGAGAGTGCACCATATGCGGTGTGAAATACCGCACAGATGCGTAAGGAGAAAATACCGCATCAGG
CGCCATTCGCCATTCAGGCTGCGCAACTGTTGGGAAGGGCGATCGGTGCGGGCCTCTTCGCTATTACGCC
AGCTGGCGAAAGGGGGATGTGCTGCAAGGCGATTAAGTTGGGTAACGCCAGGGTTTTCCCAGTCACGACG
TTGTAAAACGACGGCGCAAGGAATGGTGCATGCAAGGAGATGGCGCCCAACAGTCCCCCGGCCACGGGGC
CTGCCACCATACCCACGCCGAAACAAGCGCTCATGAGCCCGAAGTGGCGAGCCCGATCTTCCCCATCGGT
GATGTCGGCGATATAGGCGCCAGCAACCGCACCTGTGGCGCCGGTGATGCCGGCCACGATGCGTCCGGCG
TAGAGGCGATTAGTCCAATTTGTTAAAGACAGGATATCAGTGGTCCAGGCTCTAGTTTTGACTCAACAAT
ATCACCAGCTGAAGCCTATAGAGTACGAGCCATAGATAAAATAAAAGATTTTATTTAGTCTCCAGAAAAA
GGGGGGAA
